Addgene plasmid #142738: TFORF1143
Purpose: Lentiviral vector for overexpressing transcription factor ORFs with unique 24-bp barcodes. Barcodes facilitate identification of transcription factors in pooled screens.
Depositing lab: Feng Zhang. Depositing organization: Broad Institute. Publication: A transcription factor atlas of directed differentiation. Joung J, Ma S, Tay T, Geiger-Schuller KR, Kirchgatterer PC, Verdine VK, Guo B, Arias-Garcia MA, Allen WE, Singh A, Kuksenko O, Abudayyeh OO, Gootenberg JS, Fu Z, Macrae RK, Buenrostro JD, Regev A, Zhang F. Cell. 2023 Jan 5;186(1):209-229.e26. doi: 10.1016/j.cell.2022.11.026. PubMed 36608654.
Backbone
  Vector backbone: pLX_TRC317
  Backbone manufacturer: Broad Institute Genetic Perturbation Platform
  Backbone size w/o insert (bp): 8264
  Vector type: Mammalian Expression, Lentiviral
  Selectable markers: Puromycin
Growth in bacteria
  Bacterial resistance: Ampicillin, 100 μg/mL
  Growth temperature: 37°C
  Growth strain: NEB Stable
  Copy number: High Copy
Gene/Insert
  Gene/Insert name: HMBOX1
  Species: H. sapiens (human)
  Insert size (bp): 1016
  Entrez Gene: HMBOX1 (a.k.a. HNF1LA, HOT1, PBHNF, TAH1)
  Promoter: EF1a
  Cloning method: Unknown
  Sequencing primers: 5′ GGGTGGAGACTGAAGTTAGGCCAG; 3′ CACATAGCGTAAAAGGAGCAACATAG
Terms and licenses: Academic/Nonprofit Terms; Industry Terms: Not Available to Industry
Depositor comments: XM_017013825,ENST00000521516 . The transcription factor ORF portion of this plasmid was synthesized by Genewiz. Please test multiple small colonies in case of plasmid recombination. To make this collection available in a timely manner, a portion of this collection was not fully sequenced by Addgene. If an Addgene verified full plasmid sequence is not available, please contact us prior to placing an order to request the full sequence.
How to cite: TFORF1143 was a gift from Feng Zhang (Addgene plasmid # 142738 ; http://n2t.net/addgene:142738 ; RRID:Addgene_142738)
