[The description below was written by a language model from this plasmid's Addgene catalogue record and pLannotate feature annotations shown in this document.]
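Description:
TFORF1143 is a lentiviral mammalian expression plasmid built on the pLX_TRC317 backbone. It is one member of a barcoded transcription factor ORF collection designed for overexpression and pooled screening. It is propagated in E. coli through a high-copy ColE1/pUC-type origin with ampicillin selection (AmpR), and it also retains an f1 origin and remnants of a lac/lacZα cloning region flanked by T7 and T3 promoters. The depositor notes that the plasmid can recombine, which is a common concern with LTR-containing vectors.

The viral cassette has a third-generation, self-inactivating layout. An RSV promoter drives a truncated HIV-1 5' LTR, followed by the Ψ packaging signal with a partial gag sequence, the RRE for Rev-dependent nuclear export, a cPPT/CTS element, a WPRE to enhance transcript expression, and a ΔU3 3' LTR followed by an SV40 poly(A) signal. Two expression units sit inside this cassette. An SV40 early promoter/origin drives puromycin N-acetyltransferase for selection of transduced cells. The human EF-1α promoter drives the insert, human HMBOX1 (also called HOT1), a homeobox-containing transcription factor. The catalogue lists the insert at about 1 kb and ties it to specific transcript isoform references. The annotation matches about 885 bp of this region to HMBOX1 and labels it a fragment, which may reflect an isoform-specific ORF rather than the canonical protein. The ORF was produced by gene synthesis.

According to the record, each construct in the collection carries a unique 24-bp barcode, so the transcription factor can be identified by sequencing in pooled screens. The barcode is not annotated in the feature table, and its position is not stated. The collection was used for systematic studies of transcription factor-driven directed differentiation.
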