Features (pLannotate 1.2.2; 31 found; start..end, strand, type, name):
      5..231     +  promoter       RSV promoter: Rous sarcoma virus enhancer/promoter
    232..412     +  LTR            5' LTR (truncated): truncated 5' long terminal repeat (LTR) from HIV-1
    459..584     +  misc_feature   HIV-1 Ψ: packaging signal of human immunodeficiency virus type 1
    568..931     +  CDS            HIV-1 gag (fragment): gag protein from human immunodeficiency virus 1; gag
   1077..1310    +  misc_feature   RRE: The Rev response element (RRE) of HIV-1 allows for Rev-dependent mRNA export from the nucleus to the cytoplasm.
   1687..1713    +  CDS            Rev (fragment): human immunodeficiency virus 1 (HIV-1) Rev protein; rev; enhances nuclear export of unspliced and incompletely spliced viral mRNAs
   1720..1743    +  promoter       SV40 promoter (fragment): SV40 early promoter
   1744..1815    +  promoter       SV40 promoter (fragment): SV40 enhancer and early promoter
   1839..1974    +  rep_origin     SV40 ori: SV40 origin of replication
   2020..2616    +  CDS            PuroR (fragment): puromycin N-acetyltransferase; pac from Streptomyces; confers resistance to puromycin
   2665..2782    +  misc_feature   cPPT/CTS: central polypurine tract and central termination sequence of HIV-1
   2847..2913    +  CDS            small t antigen (fragment): SV40 (simian virus 40) small t antigen
   2920..4098    +  promoter       EF-1α promoter: strong constitutive promoter for human elongation factor EF-1α
   4115..4999    +  CDS            HMBOX1 (fragment): HMBX1_HUMAN - Also known as HOT1 From Homo sapiens (Human).
   5042..5095    +  promoter       U6 promoter (fragment): RNA polymerase III promoter for human U6 snRNA
   5137..5725    +  misc_feature   WPRE: woodchuck hepatitis virus posttranscriptional regulatory element
   5776..5795    +  misc_feature   cPPT/CTS (fragment): central polypurine tract and central termination sequence of HIV-1
   5797..6030    +  LTR            3' LTR (ΔU3): self-inactivating 3' long terminal repeat (LTR) from HIV-1
   6108..6229    +  polyA_signal   SV40 poly(A) signal: SV40 polyadenylation signal
   6269..6404    +  rep_origin     SV40 ori: SV40 origin of replication
   6425..6443    -  promoter       T7 promoter: promoter for bacteriophage T7 RNA polymerase
   6451..6606    +  CDS            lacZα (fragment): LacZα fragment of β-galactosidase; lacZ fragment
   6611..7039    +  rep_origin     f1 ori (sequence partly withheld): f1 bacteriophage origin of replication; arrow indicates direction of (+) strand synthesis
   7092..7196    +  promoter       AmpR promoter: bla
   7197..8057    +  CDS            AmpR: β-lactamase; bla; confers resistance to ampicillin, carbenicillin, and related antibiotics
   8228..8816    +  rep_origin     ori: high-copy-number ColE1/pMB1/pBR322/pUC origin of replication
   8999..9091    +  CDS            lacI (fragment): lac repressor; lacI; The lac repressor binds to the lac operator to inhibit transcription in E. coli. This inhibition can be relieved by adding lactose or isopropyl-β-D-thiogalactopyranoside (IPTG).
   9104..9125    +  protein_bind   CAP binding site: CAP binding activates transcription in the presence of cAMP. E. coli catabolite activator protein
   9140..9170    +  promoter       lac promoter: promoter for the E. coli lac operon
   9178..9194    +  protein_bind   lac operator: The lac repressor binds to the lac operator to inhibit transcription in E. coli. This inhibition can be relieved by adding lactose or isopropyl-β-D-thiogalactopyranoside (IPTG). lac repressor encoded by lacI
   9239..9257    +  promoter       T3 promoter: promoter for bacteriophage T3 RNA polymerase
>Addgene plasmid #142738 | TFORF1143 | addgene full sequence | sequence record 395814 | Addgene NGS Result
TTAATGTAGTCTTATGCAATACTCTTGTAGTCTTGCAACATGGTAACGATGAGTTAGCAACATGCCTTAC
AAGGAGAGAAAAAGCACCGTGCATGCCGATTGGTGGAAGTAAGGTGGTACGATCGTGCCTTATTAGGAAG
GCAACAGACGGGTCTGACATGGATTGGACGAACCACTGAATTGCCGCATTGCAGAGATATTGTATTTAAG
TGCCTAGCTCGATACATAAACGGGTCTCTCTGGTTAGACCAGATCTGAGCCTGGGAGCTCTCTGGCTAAC
TAGGGAACCCACTGCTTAAGCCTCAATAAAGCTTGCCTTGAGTGCTTCAAGTAGTGTGTGCCCGTCTGTT
GTGTGACTCTGGTAACTAGAGATCCCTCAGACCCTTTTAGTCAGTGTGGAAAATCTCTAGCAGTGGCGCC
CGAACAGGGACTTGAAAGCGAAAGGGAAACCAGAGGAGCTCTCTCGACGCAGGACTCGGCTTGCTGAAGC
GCGCACGGCAAGAGGCGAGGGGCGGCGACTGGTGAGTACGCCAAAAATTTTGACTAGCGGAGGCTAGAAG
GAGAGAGATGGGTGCGAGAGCGTCAGTATTAAGCGGGGGAGAATTAGATCGCGATGGGAAAAAATTCGGT
TAAGGCCAGGGGGAAAGAAAAAATATAAATTAAAACATATAGTATGGGCAAGCAGGGAGCTAGAACGATT
CGCAGTTAATCCTGGCCTGTTAGAAACATCAGAAGGCTGTAGACAAATACTGGGACAGCTACAACCATCC
CTTCAGACAGGATCAGAAGAACTTAGATCATTATATAATACAGTAGCAACCCTCTATTGTGTGCATCAAA
GGATAGAGATAAAAGACACCAAGGAAGCTTTAGACAAGATAGAGGAAGAGCAAAACAAAAGTAAGACCAC
CGCACAGCAAGCGGCCGCTGATCTTCAGACCTGGAGGAGGAGATATGAGGGACAATTGGAGAAGTGAATT
ATATAAATATAAAGTAGTAAAAATTGAACCATTAGGAGTAGCACCCACCAAGGCAAAGAGAAGAGTGGTG
CAGAGAGAAAAAAGAGCAGTGGGAATAGGAGCTTTGTTCCTTGGGTTCTTGGGAGCAGCAGGAAGCACTA
TGGGCGCAGCGTCAATGACGCTGACGGTACAGGCCAGACAATTATTGTCTGGTATAGTGCAGCAGCAGAA
CAATTTGCTGAGGGCTATTGAGGCGCAACAGCATCTGTTGCAACTCACAGTCTGGGGCATCAAGCAGCTC
CAGGCAAGAATCCTGGCTGTGGAAAGATACCTAAAGGATCAACAGCTCCTGGGGATTTGGGGTTGCTCTG
GAAAACTCATTTGCACCACTGCTGTGCCTTGGAATGCTAGTTGGAGTAATAAATCTCTGGAACAGATTTG
GAATCACACGACCTGGATGGAGTGGGACAGAGAAATTAACAATTACACAAGCTTAATACACTCCTTAATT
GAAGAATCGCAAAACCAGCAAGAAAAGAATGAACAAGAATTATTGGAATTAGATAAATGGGCAAGTTTGT
GGAATTGGTTTAACATAACAAATTGGCTGTGGTATATAAAATTATTCATAATGATAGTAGGAGGCTTGGT
AGGTTTAAGAATAGTTTTTGCTGTACTTTCTATAGTGAATAGAGTTAGGCAGGGATATTCACCATTATCG
TTTCAGACCCACCTCCCAACCCCGAGGGGACCCATGCATTGCATCTCAATTAGTCAGCAACCAGGTGTGG
AAAGTCCCCAGGCTCCCCAGCAGGCAGAAGTATGCAAAGCATGCGTCTCAATTAGTCAGCAACCATAGTC
CCGCCCCTAACTCCGCCCATCCCGCCCCTAACTCCGCCCAGTTCCGCCCATTCTCCGCCCCATGGCTGAC
TAATTTTTTTTATTTATGCAGAGGCCGAGGCCGCCTCGGCCTCTGAGCTATTCCAGAAGTAGTGAGGAGG
CTTTTTTGGAGGCCTAGGCTTTTGCAAAAAGCTTTCTAGAGGTACCACCGGAGCTTACCATGACCGAGTA
CAAGCCCACGGTGCGCCTCGCCACCCGCGACGACGTCCCCAGGGCCGTACGCACCCTCGCCGCCGCGTTC
GCCGACTACCCCGCCACGCGCCACACCGTCGATCCGGACCGCCACATCGAGCGGGTCACCGAGCTGCAAG
AACTCTTCCTCACGCGCGTCGGGCTCGACATCGGCAAGGTGTGGGTCGCGGACGACGGCGCCGCCGTGGC
GGTCTGGACCACGCCGGAGAGCGTCGAAGCGGGGGCGGTGTTCGCCGAGATCGGCCCGCGCATGGCCGAG
TTGAGCGGTTCCCGGCTGGCCGCGCAGCAACAGATGGAAGGCCTCCTGGCGCCGCACCGGCCCAAGGAGC
CCGCGTGGTTCCTGGCCACCGTCGGCGTCTCGCCCGACCACCAGGGCAAGGGTCTGGGCAGCGCCGTCGT
GCTCCCCGGAGTGGAGGCGGCCGAGCGCGCCGGGGTGCCCGCCTTCCTGGAGACCTCCGCGCCCCGCAAC
CTCCCCTTCTACGAGCGGCTCGGCTTCACCGTCACCGCCGACGTCGAGGTGCCCGAAGGACCGCGCACCT
GGTGCATGACCCGCAAGCCCGGTGCCAGTTAACGAATTCTAGATCTTGAGACAAATGGCAGTATTCATCC
ACAATTTTAAAAGAAAAGGGGGGATTGGGGGGTACAGTGCAGGGGAAAGAATAGTAGACATAATAGCAAC
AGACATACAAACTAAAGAATTACAAAAACAAATTACAAAAATTCAAAATTTTCGGGTTTATTACAGGGAC
AGCAGAGATCCACTTTGGCGCCGGCTCGAGGCCTGCAGGTGCAAAGATGGATAAAGTTTTAAACAGAGAG
GAATCTTTGCAGCTAATGGACCTTCTAGGTCTTGAAAGGAGTGGGAATTGGCTCCGGTGCCCGTCAGTGG
GCAGAGCGCACATCGCCCACAGTCCCCGAGAAGTTGGGGGGAGGGGTCGGCAATTGAACCGGTGCCTAGA
GAAGGTGGCGCGGGGTAAACTGGGAAAGTGATGTCGTGTACTGGCTCCGCCTTTTTCCCGAGGGTGGGGG
AGAACCGTATATAAGTGCAGTAGTCGCCGTGAACGTTCTTTTTCGCAACGGGTTTGCCGCCAGAACACAG
GTAAGTGCCGTGTGTGGTTCCCGCGGGCCTGGCCTCTTTACGGGTTATGGCCCTTGCGTGCCTTGAATTA
CTTCCACCTGGCTGCAGTACGTGATTCTTGATCCCGAGCTTCGGGTTGGAAGTGGGTGGGAGAGTTCGAG
GCCTTGCGCTTAAGGAGCCCCTTCGCCTCGTGCTTGAGTTGAGGCCTGGCCTGGGCGCTGGGGCCGCCGC
GTGCGAATCTGGTGGCACCTTCGCGCCTGTCTCGCTGCTTTCGATAAGTCTCTAGCCATTTAAAATTTTT
GATGACCTGCTGCGACGCTTTTTTTCTGGCAAGATAGTCTTGTAAATGCGGGCCAAGATCTGCACACTGG
TATTTCGGTTTTTGGGGCCGCGGGCGGCGACGGGGCCCGTGCGTCCCAGCGCACATGTTCGGCGAGGCGG
GGCCTGCGAGCGCGGCCACCGAGAATCGGACGGGGGTAGTCTCAAGCTGGCCGGCCTGCTCTGGTGCCTG
GCCTCGCGCCGCCGTGTATCGCCCCGCCCTGGGCGGCAAGGCTGGCCCGGTCGGCACCAGTTGCGTGAGC
GGAAAGATGGCCGCTTCCCGGCCCTGCTGCAGGGAGCTCAAAATGGAGGACGCGGCGCTCGGGAGAGCGG
GCGGGTGAGTCACCCACACAAAGGAAAAGGGCCTTTCCGTCCTCAGCCGTCGCTTCATGTGACTCCACGG
AGTACCGGGCGCCGTCCAGGCACCTCGATTAGTTCTCGAGCTTTTGGAGTACGTCGTCTTTAGGTTGGGG
GGAGGGGTTTTATGCGATGGAGTTTCCCCACACTGAGTGGGTGGAGACTGAAGTTAGGCCAGCTTGGCAC
TTGATGTAATTCTCCTTGGAATTTGCCCTTTTTGAGTTTGGATCTTGGTTCATTCTCAAGCCTCAGACAG
TGGTTCAAAGTTTTTTTCTTCCATTTCAGGTGTCGTGAGGCTAGCACCGCCACCATGCTTAGTTCCTTTC
CAGTGGTTTTGCTGGAAACCATGTCTCATTATACAGATGAACCCAGATTTACCATAGAGCAGATAGATCT
GCTTCAGCGACTTCGGCGTACTGGAATGACTAAACATGAAATTCTCCATGCCTTGGAAACTTTGGACCGT
CTTGATCAAGAGCATAGTGACAAGTTTGGAAGAAGGTCCAGCTATGGAGGAAGTTCATATGGGAATAGTA
CTAACAATGTCCCAGCATCTTCCTCTACAGCTACAGCTTCCACACAGACGCAGCATTCGGGAATGTCCCC
GTCACCTAGCAACAGTTATGATACTTCCCCACAGCCTTGCACTACCAATCAAAATGGGAGGGAGAATAAT
GAGCGATTATCTACATCCAATGGAAAGATGTCACCAACTCGCTACCATGCAAACAGCATGGGTCAGAGGT
CATACAGTTTTGAAGCCTCAGAAGAGGACCTAGATGTAGATGATAAAGTGGAAGAATTAATGAGGAGGGA
CAGCAGTGTGATAAAAGAGGAAATCAAAGCCTTTCTTGCCAATCGGAGGATTTCCCAAGCAGTTGTTGCA
CAGGTAACAGGTATCAGTCAGAGCCGGATCTCTCATTGGCTGTTGCAGCAGGGATCAGACCTGAGTGAAC
AGAAGAAAAGAGCATTTTACCGATGGTATCAACTTGAGAAGACAAACCCTGGCGCTACACTAAGTATGAG
ACCAGCCCCCATTCCAATAGAGGACCCTGAATGGAGACAAACGCCTCCCCCAGTCTCTGCCACATCTGGT
ACTTTCCGACTGCGACGAGGGAGTCGATTTACCTGGAGAAAGGAGTGCCTGGCTGTTATGGAAAGGAACA
CTTGGTCCCCTGAGAGAAGGATGGAAGAAAATAAATGGAAGTTGCTTTCTGCAGGGTAGTAATGAACTAG
TCCGTAACTTGAAAGTATTTCGATTTCTTGGCTTTATATATCTTGTGGAAAGGACGAACAAATTTGGGTC
TCGAACGACACACGCGTTAAGTCGACAATCAACCTCTGGATTACAAAATTTGTGAAAGATTGACTGGTAT
TCTTAACTATGTTGCTCCTTTTACGCTATGTGGATACGCTGCTTTAATGCCTTTGTATCATGCTATTGCT
TCCCGTATGGCTTTCATTTTCTCCTCCTTGTATAAATCCTGGTTGCTGTCTCTTTATGAGGAGTTGTGGC
CCGTTGTCAGGCAACGTGGCGTGGTGTGCACTGTGTTTGCTGACGCAACCCCCACTGGTTGGGGCATTGC
CACCACCTGTCAGCTCCTTTCCGGGACTTTCGCTTTCCCCCTCCCTATTGCCACGGCGGAACTCATCGCC
GCCTGCCTTGCCCGCTGCTGGACAGGGGCTCGGCTGTTGGGCACTGACAATTCCGTGGTGTTGTCGGGGA
AATCATCGTCCTTTCCTTGGCTGCTCGCCTGTGTTGCCACCTGGATTCTGCGCGGGACGTCCTTCTGCTA
CGTCCCTTCGGCCCTCAATCCAGCGGACCTTCCTTCCCGCGGCCTGCTGCCGGCTCTGCGGCCTCTTCCG
CGTCTTCGCCTTCGCCCTCAGACGAGTCGGATCTCCCTTTGGGCCGCCTCCCCGCGTCGACTTTAAGACC
AATGACTTACAAGGCAGCTGTAGATCTTAGCCACTTTTTAAAAGAAAAGGGGGGACTGGAAGGGCTAATT
CACTCCCAACGAAGACAAGATCTGCTTTTTGCTTGTACTGGGTCTCTCTGGTTAGACCAGATCTGAGCCT
GGGAGCTCTCTGGCTAACTAGGGAACCCACTGCTTAAGCCTCAATAAAGCTTGCCTTGAGTGCTTCAAGT
AGTGTGTGCCCGTCTGTTGTGTGACTCTGGTAACTAGAGATCCCTCAGACCCTTTTAGTCAGTGTGGAAA
ATCTCTAGCAGTACGTATAGTAGTTCATGTCATCTTATTATTCAGTATTTATAACTTGCAAAGAAATGAA
TATCAGAGAGTGAGAGGAACTTGTTTATTGCAGCTTATAATGGTTACAAATAAAGCAATAGCATCACAAA
TTTCACAAATAAAGCATTTTTTTCACTGCATTCTAGTTGTGGTTTGTCCAAACTCATCAATGTATCTTAT
CATGTCTGGCTCTAGCTATCCCGCCCCTAACTCCGCCCATCCCGCCCCTAACTCCGCCCAGTTCCGCCCA
TTCTCCGCCCCATGGCTGACTAATTTTTTTTATTTATGCAGAGGCCGAGGCCGCCTCGGCCTCTGAGCTA
TTCCAGAAGTAGTGAGGAGGCTTTTTTGGAGGCCTAGGGACGTACCCAATTCGCCCTATAGTGAGTCGTA
TTACGCGCGCTCACTGGCCGTCGTTTTACAACGTCGTGACTGGGAAAACCCTGGCGTTACCCAACTTAAT
CGCCTTGCAGCACATCCCCCTTTCGCCAGCTGGCGTAATAGCGAAGAGGCCCGCACCGATCGCCCTTCCC
AACAGTTGCGCAGCCTGAATGGCGAATGGG
[124 nt withheld, positions 6611-6734]
C
[91 nt withheld, positions 6736-6826]
A
[49 nt withheld, positions 6828-6876]
CCTTTGACGTTGGAGTCCACGTTCTTT
[37 nt withheld, positions 6904-6940]
ACCCTATCTCGGTCTATTCTTTTGATTTATAAGGGATTTTGCCGATTTCGGCCTATTGGTTAAAAAATGA
GCTGATTTAACAAAAATTTAACGCGAATTTTAACAAAATATTAACGCTTACAATTTAGGTGGCACTTTTC
GGGGAAATGTGCGCGGAACCCCTATTTGTTTATTTTTCTAAATACATTCAAATATGTATCCGCTCATGAG
ACAATAACCCTGATAAATGCTTCAATAATATTGAAAAAGGAAGAGTATGAGTATTCAACATTTCCGTGTC
GCCCTTATTCCCTTTTTTGCGGCATTTTGCCTTCCTGTTTTTGCTCACCCAGAAACGCTGGTGAAAGTAA
AAGATGCTGAAGATCAGTTGGGTGCACGAGTGGGTTACATCGAACTGGATCTCAACAGCGGTAAGATCCT
TGAGAGTTTTCGCCCCGAAGAACGTTTTCCAATGATGAGCACTTTTAAAGTTCTGCTATGTGGCGCGGTA
TTATCCCGTATTGACGCCGGGCAAGAGCAACTCGGTCGCCGCATACACTATTCTCAGAATGACTTGGTTG
AGTACTCACCAGTCACAGAAAAGCATCTTACGGATGGCATGACAGTAAGAGAATTATGCAGTGCTGCCAT
AACCATGAGTGATAACACTGCGGCCAACTTACTTCTGACAACGATCGGAGGACCGAAGGAGCTAACCGCT
TTTTTGCACAACATGGGGGATCATGTAACTCGCCTTGATCGTTGGGAACCGGAGCTGAATGAAGCCATAC
CAAACGACGAGCGTGACACCACGATGCCTGTAGCAATGGCAACAACGTTGCGCAAACTATTAACTGGCGA
ACTACTTACTCTAGCTTCCCGGCAACAATTAATAGACTGGATGGAGGCGGATAAAGTTGCAGGACCACTT
CTGCGCTCGGCCCTTCCGGCTGGCTGGTTTATTGCTGATAAATCTGGAGCCGGTGAGCGTGGGTCTCGCG
GTATCATTGCAGCACTGGGGCCAGATGGTAAGCCCTCCCGTATCGTAGTTATCTACACGACGGGGAGTCA
GGCAACTATGGATGAACGAAATAGACAGATCGCTGAGATAGGTGCCTCACTGATTAAGCATTGGTAACTG
TCAGACCAAGTTTACTCATATATACTTTAGATTGATTTAAAACTTCATTTTTAATTTAAAAGGATCTAGG
TGAAGATCCTTTTTGATAATCTCATGACCAAAATCCCTTAACGTGAGTTTTCGTTCCACTGAGCGTCAGA
CCCCGTAGAAAAGATCAAAGGATCTTCTTGAGATCCTTTTTTTCTGCGCGTAATCTGCTGCTTGCAAACA
AAAAAACCACCGCTACCAGCGGTGGTTTGTTTGCCGGATCAAGAGCTACCAACTCTTTTTCCGAAGGTAA
CTGGCTTCAGCAGAGCGCAGATACCAAATACTGTTCTTCTAGTGTAGCCGTAGTTAGGCCACCACTTCAA
GAACTCTGTAGCACCGCCTACATACCTCGCTCTGCTAATCCTGTTACCAGTGGCTGCTGCCAGTGGCGAT
AAGTCGTGTCTTACCGGGTTGGACTCAAGACGATAGTTACCGGATAAGGCGCAGCGGTCGGGCTGAACGG
GGGGTTCGTGCACACAGCCCAGCTTGGAGCGAACGACCTACACCGAACTGAGATACCTACAGCGTGAGCT
ATGAGAAAGCGCCACGCTTCCCGAAGGGAGAAAGGCGGACAGGTATCCGGTAAGCGGCAGGGTCGGAACA
GGAGAGCGCACGAGGGAGCTTCCAGGGGGAAACGCCTGGTATCTTTATAGTCCTGTCGGGTTTCGCCACC
TCTGACTTGAGCGTCGATTTTTGTGATGCTCGTCAGGGGGGCGGAGCCTATGGAAAAACGCCAGCAACGC
GGCCTTTTTACGGTTCCTGGCCTTTTGCTGGCCTTTTGCTCACATGTTCTTTCCTGCGTTATCCCCTGAT
TCTGTGGATAACCGTATTACCGCCTTTGAGTGAGCTGATACCGCTCGCCGCAGCCGAACGACCGAGCGCA
GCGAGTCAGTGAGCGAGGAAGCGGAAGAGCGCCCAATACGCAAACCGCCTCTCCCCGCGCGTTGGCCGAT
TCATTAATGCAGCTGGCACGACAGGTTTCCCGACTGGAAAGCGGGCAGTGAGCGCAACGCAATTAATGTG
AGTTAGCTCACTCATTAGGCACCCCAGGCTTTACACTTTATGCTTCCGGCTCGTATGTTGTGTGGAATTG
TGAGCGGATAACAATTTCACACAGGAAACAGCTATGACCATGATTACGCCAAGCGCGCAATTAACCCTCA
CTAAAGGGAACAAAAGCTGGAGCTGCAAGC
