>Addgene plasmid #142738 | TFORF1143 | depositor partial sequence | sequence record 280352 | Insert
ACCGCCACCATGCTTAGTTCCTTTCCAGTGGTTTTGCTGGAAACCATGTCTCATTATACAGATGAACCCA
GATTTACCATAGAGCAGATAGATCTGCTTCAGCGACTTCGGCGTACTGGAATGACTAAACATGAAATTCT
CCATGCCTTGGAAACTTTGGACCGTCTTGATCAAGAGCATAGTGACAAGTTTGGAAGAAGGTCCAGCTAT
GGAGGAAGTTCATATGGGAATAGTACTAACAATGTCCCAGCATCTTCCTCTACAGCTACAGCTTCCACAC
AGACGCAGCATTCGGGAATGTCCCCGTCACCTAGCAACAGTTATGATACTTCCCCACAGCCTTGCACTAC
CAATCAAAATGGGAGGGAGAATAATGAGCGATTATCTACATCCAATGGAAAGATGTCACCAACTCGCTAC
CATGCAAACAGCATGGGTCAGAGGTCATACAGTTTTGAAGCCTCAGAAGAGGACCTAGATGTAGATGATA
AAGTGGAAGAATTAATGAGGAGGGACAGCAGTGTGATAAAAGAGGAAATCAAAGCCTTTCTTGCCAATCG
GAGGATTTCCCAAGCAGTTGTTGCACAGGTAACAGGTATCAGTCAGAGCCGGATCTCTCATTGGCTGTTG
CAGCAGGGATCAGACCTGAGTGAACAGAAGAAAAGAGCATTTTACCGATGGTATCAACTTGAGAAGACAA
ACCCTGGCGCTACACTAAGTATGAGACCAGCCCCCATTCCAATAGAGGACCCTGAATGGAGACAAACGCC
TCCCCCAGTCTCTGCCACATCTGGTACTTTCCGACTGCGACGAGGGAGTCGATTTACCTGGAGAAAGGAG
TGCCTGGCTGTTATGGAAAGGAACACTTGGTCCCCTGAGAGAAGGATGGAAGAAAATAAATGGAAGTTGC
TTTCTGCAGGGTAGTAATGAACTAGTCCGTAACTTGAAAGTATTTCGATTTCTTGGCTTTATATATCTTG
TGGAAAGGACGAACAAATTTGGGTCTCGAACGACAC
