>Addgene plasmid #142738 | TFORF1143 | depositor partial sequence | sequence record 280353 | Barcode
ACAAATTTGGGTCTCGAACGACAC
